>Addgene plasmid #235315 | pLentiX1-[TRE3G-TS.FF6x1-mRuby2-bGH]-EFS-rtTA-T2A-mGL-P2A-PuroR-WPRE | addgene full sequence | sequence record 472800 | Addgene NGS Result
CGCTGATATAGGGCCCGGTACCTTTAAGACCAATGACTTACAAGGCAGCTGTAGATCTTAGCCACTTTTT
AAAAGAAAAGGGGGGACTGGAAGGGCTAGCTCACTCCCAACGAAGACAAGATCTGCTTTTTGCTTGTACT
GGGTCTCTCTGGTTAGACCAGATCTGAGCCTGGGAGCTCTCTGGCTAACTAGGGAACCCACTGCTTAAGC
CTCAATAAAGCTTGCCTTGAGTGCTTCAAGTAGTGTGTGCCCGTCTGTTGTGTGACTCTGGTAACTAGAG
ATCCCTCAGACCCTTTTAGTCAGTGTGGAAAATCTCTAGCAGTAGTAGTTCATGTCATCTTATTATTCAG
TATTTATAACTTGCAAAGAAATGAATATCAGAGAGTGAGAGGAACTTGTTTATTGCAGCTTATAATGGTT
ACAAATAAAGCAATAGCATCACAAATTTCACAAATAAAGCATTTTTTTCACTGCATTCTAGTTGTGGTTT
GTCCAAACTCATCAATGTATCTTATCATGTCTGGCTCTAGCTATCCCGCCCCTAACTCCGCCCATCCCGC
CCCTAACTCCGCCCAGTTCCGCCCATTCTCCGCCCCATGGCTGACTAATTTTTTTTATTTATGCAGAGGC
CGAGGCCGCCTCGGCCTCTGAGCTATTCCAGAAGTAGTGAGGAGGCTTTTTTGGAGGCCTAGGGACGTAC
CCAATTCGCCCTATAGTGAGTCGTATTACGCGCGCTCACTGGCCGTCGTTTTACAACGTCGTGACTGGGA
AAACCCTGGCGTTACCCAACTTAATCGCCTTGCAGCACATCCCCCTTTCGCCAGCTGGCGTAATAGCGAA
GAGGCCCGCACCGATCGCCCTTCCCAACAGTTGCGCAGCCTGAATGGCGAATGGG
[124 nt withheld, positions 896-1019]
C
[91 nt withheld, positions 1021-1111]
A
[49 nt withheld, positions 1113-1161]
CCTTTGACGTTGGAGTCCACGTTCTTT
[37 nt withheld, positions 1189-1225]
ACCCTATCTCGGTCTATTCTTTTGATTTATAAGGGATTTTGCCGATTTCGGCCTATTGGTTAAAAAATGA
GCTGATTTAACAAAAATTTAACGCGAATTTTAACAAAATATTAACGCTTACAATTTAGGTGGCACTTTTC
GGGGAAATGTGCGCGGAACCCCTATTTGTTTATTTTTCTAAATACATTCAAATATGTATCCGCTCATGAG
ACAATAACCCTGATAAATGCTTCAATAATATTGAAAAAGGAAGAGTATGAGTATTCAACATTTCCGTGTC
GCCCTTATTCCCTTTTTTGCGGCATTTTGCCTTCCTGTTTTTGCTCACCCAGAAACGCTGGTGAAAGTAA
AAGATGCTGAAGATCAGTTGGGTGCACGAGTGGGTTACATCGAACTGGATCTCAACAGCGGTAAGATCCT
TGAGAGTTTTCGCCCCGAAGAACGTTTTCCAATGATGAGCACTTTTAAAGTTCTGCTATGTGGCGCGGTA
TTATCCCGTATTGACGCCGGGCAAGAGCAACTCGGTCGCCGCATACACTATTCTCAGAATGACTTGGTTG
AGTACTCACCAGTCACAGAAAAGCATCTTACGGATGGCATGACAGTAAGAGAATTATGCAGTGCTGCCAT
AACCATGAGTGATAACACTGCGGCCAACTTACTTCTGACAACGATCGGAGGACCGAAGGAGCTAACCGCT
TTTTTGCACAACATGGGGGATCATGTAACTCGCCTTGATCGTTGGGAACCGGAGCTGAATGAAGCCATAC
CAAACGACGAGCGTGACACCACGATGCCTGTAGCAATGGCAACAACGTTGCGCAAACTATTAACTGGCGA
ACTACTTACTCTAGCTTCCCGGCAACAATTAATAGACTGGATGGAGGCGGATAAAGTTGCAGGACCACTT
CTGCGCTCGGCCCTTCCGGCTGGCTGGTTTATTGCTGATAAATCTGGAGCCGGTGAGCGTGGGTCTCGCG
GTATCATTGCAGCACTGGGGCCAGATGGTAAGCCCTCCCGTATCGTAGTTATCTACACGACGGGGAGTCA
GGCAACTATGGATGAACGAAATAGACAGATCGCTGAGATAGGTGCCTCACTGATTAAGCATTGGTAACTG
TCAGACCAAGTTTACTCATATATACTTTAGATTGATTTAAAACTTCATTTTTAATTTAAAAGGATCTAGG
TGAAGATCCTTTTTGATAATCTCATGACCAAAATCCCTTAACGTGAGTTTTCGTTCCACTGAGCGTCAGA
CCCCGTAGAAAAGATCAAAGGATCTTCTTGAGATCCTTTTTTTCTGCGCGTAATCTGCTGCTTGCAAACA
AAAAAACCACCGCTACCAGCGGTGGTTTGTTTGCCGGATCAAGAGCTACCAACTCTTTTTCCGAAGGTAA
CTGGCTTCAGCAGAGCGCAGATACCAAATACTGTTCTTCTAGTGTAGCCGTAGTTAGGCCACCACTTCAA
GAACTCTGTAGCACCGCCTACATACCTCGCTCTGCTAATCCTGTTACCAGTGGCTGCTGCCAGTGGCGAT
AAGTCGTGTCTTACCGGGTTGGACTCAAGACGATAGTTACCGGATAAGGCGCAGCGGTCGGGCTGAACGG
GGGGTTCGTGCACACAGCCCAGCTTGGAGCGAACGACCTACACCGAACTGAGATACCTACAGCGTGAGCT
ATGAGAAAGCGCCACGCTTCCCGAAGGGAGAAAGGCGGACAGGTATCCGGTAAGCGGCAGGGTCGGAACA
GGAGAGCGCACGAGGGAGCTTCCAGGGGGAAACGCCTGGTATCTTTATAGTCCTGTCGGGTTTCGCCACC
TCTGACTTGAGCGTCGATTTTTGTGATGCTCGTCAGGGGGGCGGAGCCTATGGAAAAACGCCAGCAACGC
GGCCTTTTTACGGTTCCTGGCCTTTTGCTGGCCTTTTGCTCACATGTTCTTTCCTGCGTTATCCCCTGAT
TCTGTGGATAACCGTATTACCGCCTTTGAGTGAGCTGATACCGCTCGCCGCAGCCGAACGACCGAGCGCA
GCGAGTCAGTGAGCGAGGAAGCGGAAGAGCGCCCAATACGCAAACCGCCTCTCCCCGCGCGTTGGCCGAT
TCATTAATGCAGCTGGCACGACAGGTTTCCCGACTGGAAAGCGGGCAGTGAGCGCAACGCAATTAATGTG
AGTTAGCTCACTCATTAGGCACCCCAGGCTTTACACTTTATGCTTCCGGCTCGTATGTTGTGTGGAATTG
TGAGCGGATAACAATTTCACACAGGAAACAGCTATGACCATGATTACGCCAAGCGCGCAATTAACCCTCA
CTAAAGGGAACAAAAGCTGGAGCTGCAAGCTTAATGTAGTCTTATGCAATACTCTTGTAGTCTTGCAACA
TGGTAACGATGAGTTAGCAACATGCCTTACAAGGAGAGAAAAAGCACCGTGCATGCCGATTGGTGGAAGT
AAGGTGGTACGATCGTGCCTTATTAGGAAGGCAACAGACGGGTCTGACATGGATTGGACGAACCACTGAA
TTGCCGCATTGCAGAGATATTGTATTTAAGTGCCTAGCTCGATACATAAACGGGTCTCTCTGGTTAGACC
AGATCTGAGCCTGGGAGCTCTCTGGCTAACTAGGGAACCCACTGCTTAAGCCTCAATAAAGCTTGCCTTG
AGTGCTTCAAGTAGTGTGTGCCCGTCTGTTGTGTGACTCTGGTAACTAGAGATCCCTCAGACCCTTTTAG
TCAGTGTGGAAAATCTCTAGCAGTGGCGCCCGAACAGGGACTTGAAAGCGAAAGGGAAACCAGAGGAGCT
CTCTCGACGCAGGACTCGGCTTGCTGAAGCGCGCACGGCAAGAGGCGAGGGGCGGCGACTGGTGAGTACG
CCAAAAATTTTGACTAGCGGAGGCTAGAAGGAGAGAGATGGGTGCGAGAGCGTCAGTATTAAGCGGGGGA
GAATTAGATCGCGATGGGAAAAAATTCGGTTAAGGCCAGGGGGAAAGAAAAAATATAAATTAAAACATAT
AGTATGGGCAAGCAGGGAGCTAGAACGATTCGCAGTTAATCCTGGCCTGTTAGAAACATCAGAAGGCTGT
AGACAAATACTGGGACAGCTACAACCATCCCTTCAGACAGGATCAGAAGAACTTAGATCATTATATAATA
CAGTAGCAACCCTCTATTGTGTGCATCAAAGGATAGAGATAAAAGACACCAAGGAAGCTTTAGACAAGAT
AGAGGAAGAGCAAAACAAAAGTAAGACCACCGCACAGCAAGCGGCCGCTGATCTTCAGACCTGGAGGAGG
AGATATGAGGGACAATTGGAGAAGTGAATTATATAAATATAAAGTAGTAAAAATTGAACCATTAGGAGTA
GCACCCACCAAGGCAAAGAGAAGAGTGGTGCAGAGAGAAAAAAGAGCAGTGGGAATAGGAGCTTTGTTCC
TTGGGTTCTTGGGAGCAGCAGGAAGCACTATGGGCGCAGCGTCAATGACGCTGACGGTACAGGCCAGACA
ATTATTGTCTGGTATAGTGCAGCAGCAGAACAATTTGCTGAGGGCTATTGAGGCGCAACAGCATCTGTTG
CAACTCACAGTCTGGGGCATCAAGCAGCTCCAGGCAAGAATCCTGGCTGTGGAAAGATACCTAAAGGATC
AACAGCTCCTGGGGATTTGGGGTTGCTCTGGAAAACTCATTTGCACCACTGCTGTGCCTTGGAATGCTAG
TTGGAGTAATAAATCTCTGGAACAGATTTGGAATCACACGACCTGGATGGAGTGGGACAGAGAAATTAAC
AATTACACAAGCTTAATACACTCCTTAATTGAAGAATCGCAAAACCAGCAAGAAAAGAATGAACAAGAAT
TATTGGAATTAGATAAATGGGCAAGTTTGTGGAATTGGTTTAACATAACAAATTGGCTGTGGTATATAAA
ATTATTCATAATGATAGTAGGAGGCTTGGTAGGTTTAAGAATAGTTTTTGCTGTACTTTCTATAGTGAAT
AGAGTTAGGCAGGGATATTCACCATTATCGTTTCAGACCCACCTCCCAACCCCGAGGGGACCCGACAGGC
CCGAAGGAATAGAAGAAGAAGGTGGAGAGAGAGACAGAGACAGATCCATTCGATTAGTGAACGGATCTCG
ACGGTATCGGTTAACTTTTAAAAGAAAAGGGGGGATTGGGGGGTACAGTGCAGGGGAAAGAATAGTAGAC
ATAATAGCAACAGACATACAAACTAAAGAATTACAAAAACAAATTACAAAATTCAAAATTTTATCGTCCA
GTGTGGTGGCTACTAGCGCCATAGAGCCCACCGCATCCCCAGCATGCCTGCTATTGTCTTCCCAATCCTC
CCCCTTGCTGTCCTGCCCCACCCCACCCCCCAGAATAGAATGACACCTACTCAGACAATGCGATGCAATT
TCCTCATTTTATTAGGAAAGGACAGTGGGAGTGGCACCTTCCAGGGTCAAGGAAGGCACGGGGGAGGGGC
AAACAACAGATGGCTGGCAACTAGAAGGCACAGGTGCAACGTTGTTACTTGTACAGCTCGTCCATCCCAC
CACCAAGCCCGGCGAACTTGGCAACTGCGTGTTCGCGTTGTACTACGAACATTTCATTGTCACTTTCCTC
TAACCTTTCCAGGCGGTGATCAACGGCATGGATACCGGGCATCTTGATGTTCCCGACGGTCTTTTTTGAC
CTGTAAGTTGTTACGAAAGAGCAAGACAGATGGCCACCACCATCAACTTTCAGTGCCATATGAGTGTATC
CCCTCAGACCACCATCTGCTGGATACATCATCTCTGTATTAGGCTCCCAACCCTTGGTCTTCTTCTGCAT
CACGGGACCATTGGAGGGAAAGTTTACCCCTCTGACTTGGACGTGGTAAACGAGACAGCCATCCTCAAGG
CTGGTGTCCTGCATGACGGTGACGACTCCACCATCTTCGTATCTCGTAACTCTTTCCCAAGTAAAACCCT
CAGGAAAGGACTGTTTAAAGAAATCAGGAATGCCTTTCGGGTACTTGATAAAAGTACGGCTGCCATACAT
GAACGACGTGGCAAGAATGTCAAAGGCAAATGGCAGGGGTCCTCCCTCGATGACTTTGATCCTCATGGTT
TGAGTTCCCATGTACGGATTGCCTTCTCCTTCACCTGTGCATTTGAATTGGTGGCCGTTGACCGAACCTT
CCATGACCACCTTCATACGCATATTTTCCTTGATCAGCTCTTCGCCCTTAGACACCATGGTGGCTTGTCC
TAGGTTTATGAGGAATCTCTTTGGTTCCACAAGCTTACATTACAGCGTGGATGGCGTCTCCAGGCGATCT
GACGGTTCACTAAACGAGCTCTTTACGAGGGTAGGAAGTGGTACGGAAAGTTGGTATAAGACAAAAGTGT
TGTGGAATTGCTCCAGGCGATCTGACGGTTCACTAAACGAGCTCTGCTTTTATAGGCGCCCACCGTACAC
GCCTAAAGCTTATACGTTCTCTATCACTGATAGGGAGTAAACTGGATATACGTTCTCTATCACTGATAGG
GAGTAAACTGTAGATACGTTCTCTATCACTGATAGGGAGTAAACTGGTCATACGTTCTCTATCACTGATA
GGGAGTAAACTCCTTATACGTTCTCTATCACTGATAGGGAGTAAAGTCTGCATACGTTCTCTATCACTGA
TAGGGAGTAAACTCTTCATACGTTCTCTATCACTGATAGGGAGTAAACTCGAGGAATAGTACGAACATGG
TAGCTAGTGGATCCTTCGTCGACCTGCAGACTGGCTGTGTATAAGGGAGCCTGACATTTATATTCCCCAG
AACATCAGGTTAATGGCGTTTTTGATGTCATTTTCGCGGTGGCTGAGATCAGCCACTTCTTCCCCGATAA
CGGAGACCGGCACACTGGCGCATATCGGTGGTCATCATGCGCCAGCTTTCATCCCCGATATGCACCACCG
GGTAAAGTTCACGCATATGAAGCTGGACATCACCTCCCACAACCTCGAGGTGGAACAGTACGCTGATATC
TCTTATACTGGGCAGAGCGCACATCGCCCACAGTCCCCGAGAAGTTGGGGGGAGGGGTCGGCAATTGAAC
CGGTGCCTAGAGAAGGTGGCGCGGGGTAAACTGGGAAAGTGATGTCGTGTACTGGCTCCGCCTTTTTCCC
GAGGGTGGGGGAGAACCGTATATAAGTGCAGTAGTCGCCGTGAACGTTCTTTTTCGCAACGGGTTTGCCG
CCAGAACACAGTAATGTGCCACCATGAGCCGGCTGGACAAGAGCAAAGTGATCAACAGCGCCCTGGAACT
GCTGAACGGCGTGGGCATCGAGGGCCTGACCACCCGGAAGCTGGCCCAGAAACTGGGCGTGGAACAGCCC
ACCCTGTACTGGCACGTGAAGAACAAGCGGGCCCTGCTGGACGCCCTGCCCATCGAGATGCTGGACCGGC
ACCACACCCACAGCTGCCCTCTGGAAGGCGAGAGCTGGCAGGACTTCCTGCGGAACAACGCCAAGAGCTA
CAGATGCGCCCTGCTGAGCCACCGGGACGGCGCCAAAGTGCACCTGGGCACCAGACCCACCGAGAAGCAG
TACGAGACACTGGAAAACCAGCTGGCCTTCCTGTGCCAGCAGGGCTTCAGCCTGGAAAACGCCCTGTACG
CCCTGAGCGCCGTGGGCCACTTCACCCTGGGCTGCGTGCTGGAAGAACAGGAACACCAGGTCGCCAAAGA
GGAAAGAGAGACACCCACCACCGACAGCATGCCCCCCCTGCTGAAGCAGGCCATCGAGCTGTTCGACAGA
CAGGGCGCCGAGCCCGCCTTCCTGTTCGGCCTGGAACTGATCATCTGCGGCCTCGAGAAGCAGCTGAAGT
GCGAGAGCGGCGGACCCACCGACGCCCTGGACGACTTCGACCTGGACATGCTGCCCGCCGATGCCCTGGA
TGATTTTGATCTGGATATGCTCCCTGCTGACGCTCTCGATGACTTCGATCTCGATATGCTGCCAGGCGGA
AGCGGAGAAGGTAGAGGTTCTCTCCTCACTTGTGGTGATGTTGAAGAAAACCCTGGTCCAATGGTGAGCA
AGGGCGAGGAGCTGTTCACCGGGGTGGTGCCCATCCTGGTCGAGCTGGACGGCGACGTAAACGGCCACAA
GTTCAGCGTCCGCGGCGAGGGCGAGGGCGATGCCACCAACGGCAAGCTGACCCTGAAGTTCATCTGCACC
ACCGGCAAGCTGCCCGTGCCCTGGCCCACCCTCGTGACCACCTTAGGCTACGGCGTGGCCTGCTTCGCCC
GCTACCCCGACCACATGAAGCAGCACGACTTCTTCAAGTCCGCCATGCCCGAAGGCTACGTCCAGGAGCG
CACCATCTCTTTCAAGGACGACGGTACCTACAAGACCCGCGCCGAGGTGAAGTTCGAGGGCGACACCCTG
GTGAACCGCATCGTGCTGAAGGGCATCGACTTCAAGGAGGACGGCAACATCCTGGGGCACAAGCTGGAGT
ACAACTTCAACAGCCACAAGGTCTATATCACGGCCGACAAGCAGAAGAACGGCATCAAGGCTAACTTCAA
GACCCGCCACAACGTTGAGGACGGCGGCGTGCAGCTCGCCGACCACTACCAGCAGAACACCCCCATCGGC
GACGGCCCCGTGCTGCTGCCCGACAACCACTACCTGAGCCATCAGTCCAAACTGAGCAAAGACCCCAACG
AGAAGCGCGATCACATGGTCCTGAAGGAGAGGGTGACCGCCGCCGGGATTACACATGACATGGACGAGCT
GTACAAGGGAAGCGGAGCTACTAACTTCAGCCTGCTGAAGCAGGCTGGAGACGTGGAGGAGAACCCTGGA
CCTATGACCGAGTACAAGCCCACGGTGCGCCTCGCCACCCGCGACGACGTCCCCAGGGCCGTACGCACCC
TCGCCGCCGCGTTCGCCGACTACCCCGCCACGCGCCACACCGTCGATCCGGACCGCCACATCGAGCGGGT
CACCGAGCTGCAAGAACTCTTCCTCACGCGCGTCGGGCTCGACATCGGCAAGGTGTGGGTCGCGGACGAC
GGCGCCGCGGTGGCGGTCTGGACCACGCCGGAGAGCGTCGAAGCGGGGGCGGTGTTCGCCGAGATCGGCC
CGCGCATGGCCGAGTTGAGCGGTTCCCGGCTGGCCGCGCAGCAACAGATGGAAGGCCTCCTGGCGCCGCA
CCGGCCCAAGGAGCCCGCGTGGTTCCTGGCCACCGTCGGCGTCTCGCCCGACCACCAGGGCAAGGGTCTG
GGCAGCGCCGTCGTGCTCCCCGGAGTGGAGGCGGCCGAGCGCGCCGGGGTGCCCGCCTTCCTGGAGACAT
CCGCGCCCCGCAACCTCCCCTTCTACGAGCGGCTCGGCTTCACCGTCACCGCCGACGTCGAGGTGCCCGA
AGGACCGCGCACCTGGTGCATGACCCGCAAGCCCGGTGCCTTGTAACAACGCCGATAATCAACCTCTGGA
TTACAAAATTTGTGAAAGATTGACTGGTATTCTTAACTATGTTGCTCCTTTTACGCTATGTGGATACGCT
GCTTTAATGCCTTTGTATCATGCTATTGCTTCCCGTATGGCTTTCATTTTCTCCTCCTTGTATAAATCCT
GGTTGCTGTCTCTTTATGAGGAGTTGTGGCCCGTTGTCAGGCAACGTGGCGTGGTGTGCACTGTGTTTGC
TGACGCAACCCCCACTGGTTGGGGCATTGCCACCACCTGTCAGCTCCTTTCCGGGACTTTCGCTTTCCCC
CTCCCTATTGCCACGGCGGAACTCATCGCCGCCTGCCTTGCCCGCTGCTGGACAGGGGCTCGGCTGTTGG
GCACTGACAATTCCGTGGTGTTGTCGGGGAAATCATCGTCCTTTCCTTGGCTGCTCGCCTGTGTTGCCAC
CTGGATTCTGCGCGGGACGTCCTTCTGCTACGTCCCTTCGGCCCTCAATCCAGCGGACCTTCCTTCCCGC
GGCCTGCTGCCGGCTCTGCGGCCTCTTCCGCGTCTTCGCCTTCGCCCTCAGACGAGTCGGATCTCCCTTT
GGGCCGCCTCCCCGCCGCT
Features (pLannotate 1.2.2; 33 found; start..end, strand, type, name):
     18..155     +  CDS            nef (fragment): NEF_HV1LA - Experimental evidence at protein level: Swiss-Prot protein existence level 1. Extracellular Nef protein targets CD4(+) T-lymphocytes for apoptosis by interacting with CXCR4 surface receptors. From Human immunodeficiency virus type 1 group M subtype B (isolate Lai) (HIV-1).
    141..321     +  LTR            5' LTR (truncated): truncated 5' long terminal repeat (LTR) from HIV-1
    393..514     +  polyA_signal   SV40 poly(A) signal: SV40 polyadenylation signal
    554..689     +  rep_origin     SV40 ori: SV40 origin of replication
    710..728     -  promoter       T7 promoter: promoter for bacteriophage T7 RNA polymerase
    736..891     +  CDS            lacZα (fragment): LacZα fragment of β-galactosidase; lacZ fragment
    896..1324    +  rep_origin     f1 ori (sequence partly withheld): f1 bacteriophage origin of replication; arrow indicates direction of (+) strand synthesis
   1377..1481    +  promoter       AmpR promoter: bla
   1482..2342    +  CDS            AmpR: β-lactamase; bla; confers resistance to ampicillin, carbenicillin, and related antibiotics
   2513..3101    +  rep_origin     ori: high-copy-number ColE1/pMB1/pBR322/pUC origin of replication
   3284..3376    +  CDS            lacI (fragment): lac repressor; lacI; The lac repressor binds to the lac operator to inhibit transcription in E. coli. This inhibition can be relieved by adding lactose or isopropyl-β-D-thiogalactopyranoside (IPTG).
   3389..3410    +  protein_bind   CAP binding site: CAP binding activates transcription in the presence of cAMP. E. coli catabolite activator protein
   3425..3455    +  promoter       lac promoter: promoter for the E. coli lac operon
   3463..3479    +  protein_bind   lac operator: The lac repressor binds to the lac operator to inhibit transcription in E. coli. This inhibition can be relieved by adding lactose or isopropyl-β-D-thiogalactopyranoside (IPTG). lac repressor encoded by lacI
   3524..3542    +  promoter       T3 promoter: promoter for bacteriophage T3 RNA polymerase
   3570..3796    +  promoter       RSV promoter: Rous sarcoma virus enhancer/promoter
   3797..3977    +  LTR            5' LTR (truncated): truncated 5' long terminal repeat (LTR) from HIV-1
   4024..4149    +  misc_feature   HIV-1 Ψ: packaging signal of human immunodeficiency virus type 1
   4133..4496    +  CDS            HIV-1 gag (fragment): gag protein from human immunodeficiency virus 1; gag
   4642..4875    +  misc_feature   RRE: The Rev response element (RRE) of HIV-1 allows for Rev-dependent mRNA export from the nucleus to the cytoplasm.
   5252..5352    +  CDS            Rev (fragment): human immunodeficiency virus 1 (HIV-1) Rev protein; rev; enhances nuclear export of unspliced and incompletely spliced viral mRNAs
   5371..5487    +  misc_feature   cPPT/CTS: central polypurine tract and central termination sequence of HIV-1
   5514..5738    -  polyA_signal   bGH poly(A) signal: bovine growth hormone polyadenylation signal
   5753..6463    -  CDS            mRuby2: mRuby2 is a basic (constitutively fluorescent) red fluorescent protein published in 2012, derived from Entacmaea quadricolor. It has moderate acid sensitivity.
   6533..6567    -  promoter       TRE3GV promoter (fragment): 3rd-generation Tet-responsive promoter that can be activated by binding of Tet-On® 3G, optimized for retroviral and lentiviral vectors
   6567..6945    -  promoter       TRE3G promoter: 3rd-generation Tet-responsive promoter that can be activated by binding of Tet-On® 3G
   7023..7188    -  CDS            ccdB (fragment): CcdB, a bacterial toxin that poisons DNA gyrase; ccdB; Plasmids containing the ccdB gene cannot be propagated in standard E. coli strains.
   7194..7218    +  CDS            mHoneydew (fragment): monomeric derivative of DsRed fluorescent protein (Shaner et al., 2004) mammalian codon-optimized
   7255..7466    +  promoter       EF-1α core promoter: core promoter for human elongation factor EF-1α
   7479..8096    +  CDS            tetR: TETR2_ECOLX - Experimental evidence at protein level: Swiss-Prot protein existence level 1. TetR is the repressor of the tetracycline resistance element; its N-terminal region forms a helix-turn-helix structure and binds DNA. Binding of tetracycline to TetR reduces the repressor affinity for the tetracycline resistance gene (tetA) promoter operator sites. From Escherichia coli.
   8286..9002    +  CDS            mGreenLantern: monomeric GFP derivative that displays exceptionally high brightness in cells (Campbell et al., 2020)
   9069..9666    +  CDS            PuroR (fragment): puromycin N-acetyltransferase; pac from Streptomyces; confers resistance to puromycin
   9682..10270   +  misc_feature   WPRE: woodchuck hepatitis virus posttranscriptional regulatory element
