[The description below was written by a language model from this plasmid's Addgene catalogue record and pLannotate feature annotations shown in this document.]
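Description:
pLentiX1-[TRE3G-TS.FF6x1-mRuby2-bGH]-EFS-rtTA-T2A-mGL-P2A-PuroR-WPRE is a 10.3 kb lentiviral transfer plasmid built by Golden Gate assembly in the pLentiX1 backbone for mammalian synthetic-biology work. In bacteria it is maintained through a high-copy ColE1/pUC origin with ampicillin resistance; an f1 ori and SV40 ori/poly(A) are also present in the backbone. The viral portion has the layout of an RSV-promoter-driven HIV-1 vector: a truncated 5' LTR, Ψ packaging signal with a gag fragment, RRE for Rev-dependent export, cPPT/CTS, and a WPRE ahead of the downstream truncated LTR. Short hits to ccdB, mHoneydew, lacZα and lacI appear to be cloning remnants rather than functional genes.

Two transcription units sit between the cPPT and WPRE. The first is oriented antisense to the viral genome: a doxycycline-responsive TRE3G promoter drives the red fluorescent protein mRuby2 (from Entacmaea quadricolor), terminated by a bGH polyadenylation signal. According to the name and stated purpose, a single FF6 microRNA target site lies 5' of the mRuby2 coding sequence, although it is not annotated in the feature table. The second, forward-oriented unit uses the EF-1α core (EFS) promoter to express rtTA (annotated through its TetR portion), mGreenLantern and puromycin N-acetyltransferase as one transcript separated by T2A and P2A peptides. This supplies the transactivator, a green transduction marker and puromycin selection. Because the construct carries the target site without the cognate microRNA, it serves as the unregulated "open-loop" comparator for microRNA-based circuits designed to control transgene dosage in transduced cells.
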