Addgene plasmid #235315: pLentiX1-[TRE3G-TS.FF6x1-mRuby2-bGH]-EFS-rtTA-T2A-mGL-P2A-PuroR-WPRE
Purpose: Lentiviral expression of mRuby2 with 5' microRNA target site only (open-loop)
Depositing lab: Kate Galloway. Depositing organization: Massachusetts Institute of Technology. Publication: Model-guided design of microRNA-based gene circuits supports precise dosage of transgenic cargoes into diverse primary cells. Love KS, Johnstone CP, Peterman EL, Gaglione S, Birnbaum ME, Galloway KE. Cell Syst. 2025 Apr 22:101269. doi: 10.1016/j.cels.2025.101269. PubMed 40300600.
Backbone
  Vector backbone: pLentiX1
  Backbone manufacturer: Addgene #17297
  Backbone size w/o insert (bp): 5517
  Vector type: Mammalian Expression, Lentiviral, Synthetic Biology
  Selectable markers: Puromycin
Growth in bacteria
  Bacterial resistance: Ampicillin, 100 μg/mL
  Growth temperature: 30°C
  Growth strain: NEB Stable
  Copy number: High Copy
Gene/Insert
  Gene/Insert name: mRuby2
  Species: Entacmaea quadricolor
  Insert size (bp): 711
  Promoter: TRE3G (3rd-generation Tet system)
  Cloning method: Golden Gate
  Sequencing primers: 5′ gtaagtcattggtcttaaagg; 3′ gtagacataatagcaacagac
Resource information
  A portion of this plasmid was derived from a plasmid made by: Addgene #90236
Terms and licenses: Academic/Nonprofit Terms; Industry Terms: Not Available to Industry
Depositor comments: Also expresses rtTA, mGreenLantern, and puromycin resistance genes; Alt name: pKG3796 ; Please visit https://doi.org/10.1101/2024.06.25.600629 for bioRxiv preprint.
How to cite: pLentiX1-[TRE3G-TS.FF6x1-mRuby2-bGH]-EFS-rtTA-T2A-mGL-P2A-PuroR-WPRE was a gift from Kate Galloway (Addgene plasmid # 235315 ; http://n2t.net/addgene:235315 ; RRID:Addgene_235315)
