>Addgene plasmid #235315 | pLentiX1-[TRE3G-TS.FF6x1-mRuby2-bGH]-EFS-rtTA-T2A-mGL-P2A-PuroR-WPRE | depositor partial sequence | sequence record 463265 | mRuby2
ATGGTGTCTAAGGGCGAAGAGCTGATCAAGGAAAATATGCGTATGAAGGTGGTCATGGAAGGTTCGGTCA
ACGGCCACCAATTCAAATGCACAGGTGAAGGAGAAGGCAATCCGTACATGGGAACTCAAACCATGAGGAT
CAAAGTCATCGAGGGAGGACCCCTGCCATTTGCCTTTGACATTCTTGCCACGTCGTTCATGTATGGCAGC
CGTACTTTTATCAAGTACCCGAAAGGCATTCCTGATTTCTTTAAACAGTCCTTTCCTGAGGGTTTTACTT
GGGAAAGAGTTACGAGATACGAAGATGGTGGAGTCGTCACCGTCATGCAGGACACCAGCCTTGAGGATGG
CTGTCTCGTTTACCACGTCCAAGTCAGAGGGGTAAACTTTCCCTCCAATGGTCCCGTGATGCAGAAGAAG
ACCAAGGGTTGGGAGCCTAATACAGAGATGATGTATCCAGCAGATGGTGGTCTGAGGGGATACACTCATA
TGGCACTGAAAGTTGATGGTGGTGGCCATCTGTCTTGCTCTTTCGTAACAACTTACAGGTCAAAAAAGAC
CGTCGGGAACATCAAGATGCCCGGTATCCATGCCGTTGATCACCGCCTGGAAAGGTTAGAGGAAAGTGAC
AATGAAATGTTCGTAGTACAACGCGAACACGCAGTTGCCAAGTTCGCCGGGCTTGGTGGTGGGATGGACG
AGCTGTACAAG
