>Addgene plasmid #235315 | pLentiX1-[TRE3G-TS.FF6x1-mRuby2-bGH]-EFS-rtTA-T2A-mGL-P2A-PuroR-WPRE | depositor partial sequence | sequence record 463266 | rtTA
ATGAGCCGGCTGGACAAGAGCAAAGTGATCAACAGCGCCCTGGAACTGCTGAACGGCGTGGGCATCGAGG
GCCTGACCACCCGGAAGCTGGCCCAGAAACTGGGCGTGGAACAGCCCACCCTGTACTGGCACGTGAAGAA
CAAGCGGGCCCTGCTGGACGCCCTGCCCATCGAGATGCTGGACCGGCACCACACCCACAGCTGCCCTCTG
GAAGGCGAGAGCTGGCAGGACTTCCTGCGGAACAACGCCAAGAGCTACAGATGCGCCCTGCTGAGCCACC
GGGACGGCGCCAAAGTGCACCTGGGCACCAGACCCACCGAGAAGCAGTACGAGACACTGGAAAACCAGCT
GGCCTTCCTGTGCCAGCAGGGCTTCAGCCTGGAAAACGCCCTGTACGCCCTGAGCGCCGTGGGCCACTTC
ACCCTGGGCTGCGTGCTGGAAGAACAGGAACACCAGGTCGCCAAAGAGGAAAGAGAGACACCCACCACCG
ACAGCATGCCCCCCCTGCTGAAGCAGGCCATCGAGCTGTTCGACAGACAGGGCGCCGAGCCCGCCTTCCT
GTTCGGCCTGGAACTGATCATCTGCGGCCTCGAGAAGCAGCTGAAGTGCGAGAGCGGCGGACCCACCGAC
GCCCTGGACGACTTCGACCTGGACATGCTGCCCGCCGATGCCCTGGATGATTTTGATCTGGATATGCTCC
CTGCTGACGCTCTCGATGACTTCGATCTCGATATGCTGCCAGGC
